>Addgene plasmid #35349 | pBbB4a-GFP | depositor full sequence | sequence record 43016 | pBbB4a-GFP sequence 5150 bps
GACGTCTCAGCTTTTCAGCCGCCGCCAGAACGTCGTCCGGCTGATGCCTAAATAATTCGCCGCTGCTGTT
TTATCGCCATTAAATTTCTCCAGTGCCTGTTGTGGTGTCAGTAAGCGTGGAGCGGGAGTTTTCGCCGACT
CGCGCGCCAGTTCCGGCAGTAGCAGCTGCAAAAATTGCGGCGTTAAATCCGGCGTCGGTTCCACACTTAA
AAATAGCGCCAGTCGCTCCATCATATTGCGCAGTTCACGAATATTGCCCGGCCAGTCGTAGTGCACCAGC
ACGGTTTCGCTTGCCTGTAATCCCTGGCGTAATGCGGCAGAAAACGGGGTGGAGAGCGCCGCCAGAGACA
CTTTCAAAAAGCTTTCCGCCAGTGGCAGAATATCCGCCACCCGCTCGCGCAGTGGTGGCAATTGCAGACG
CAAAATACTCAGCCGATAAAACAGGTCACGGCGAAACTGCCCTTGCCGCATATCTTCTTCCAGATTGCAG
TGAGTGGCGCTAATGACCCGCACATCCACCGGAACAGGCTGATGCCCGCCGACGCGGGTGACCTCTTTTT
CTTCCAGCACCCGCAGCAGCCGGGTCTGCAACGGCAGCGGCATTTCGCCAATCTCATCGAGAAACAGCGT
ACCTCCGTGGGCGATTTCAAACAGCCCGGCGCGACCGCCGCGTCGCGAGCCGGTAAACGCCCCTTCCTCA
TAGCCAAACAGTTCTGCTTCCAGCAGCGATTCGGCAATCGCCCCGCAGTTGACTGCAACAAACGGATGCG
ACTTTTTGCCCTGTCGCGCATCGTGGCGGGCAAAATATTCCCGATGAATCGCCTGGGCCGCCAGCTCTTT
GCCCGTCCCCGTTTCCCCCTCAATCAACACCGCTGCACTGGAGCGGGCATACAGCAAAATAGTCTGCCGT
ACTTGTTCCATCTGTGGTGATTGACCGAGCATATCGCCCAGCACGTAACGAGTTCTCAGGGCGTTGCGGG
TGGCATCGTGAGTGTTATGGCGTAACGACATGCGCGTCATATCCAGCGCATCGCTGAACGCCTGGCGCAC
GGTGGCGGCGGAATAGATAAAAATTCCGGTCATTCCGGCTTCTTCTGCCAGATCGGTAATCAGCCCCGCG
CCGACCACCGCTTCGGTGCCGTTAGCTTTTAGCTCGTTAATCTGCCCGCGTGCGTCTTCTTCGGTAATGT
AGCTACGTTGATCGAGGCGCAAATTAAAGGTTTTTTGAAACGCCACCAGTGCCGGAATAGTTTCCTGATA
AGTGACAACGCCGATAGAAGAGGTGAGTTTTCCGGCTTTTGCCAGTGCCTGTAACACATCGTAGCCGCTC
GGTTTAATCAAAATAACTGGCACTGACAGGCGGCTTTTCAGGTACGCGCCGTTAGATCCAGCGGCGATGA
TGGCGTCACAGCGTTCGTTTGCCAGTTTCTTGTGGATGTAGGTCACCGCTTTTTCAAAGCCAAGCTGGAT
AGGGGTAATGTTCGCCAGGTGATCAAACTCAAGGCTGATATCGCGAAACAGCTCGAACAGGCGCGTTACA
GATACCGTCCAGATAACCGGTTTGTCGTCATTAAGCCGTGGTGGATGTGCCATAGCGCACCGCAAAGTTA
AGAAACCGAATATTGGGTTTAGTCTTGTTTCATAATTGTTGCAATGAAACGCGGTGAAACATTGCCTGAA
ACGTTAACTGAAACGCATATTTGCGGATTAGTTCATGACTTTATCTCTAACAAATTGAAATTAAACATTT
AATTTTATTAAGGCAATTGTGGCACACCCCTTGCTTTGTCTTTATCAACGCAAATAACAAGTTGATAACA
AGAATTCAAAAGATCTTTTAAGAAGGAGATATACATATGAGTAAAGGAGAAGAACTTTTCACTGGAGTTG
TCCCAATTCTTGTTGAATTAGATGGTGATGTTAATGGGCACAAATTTTCTGTCAGTGGAGAGGGTGAAGG
TGATGCAACATACGGAAAACTTACCCTTAAATTTATTTGCACTACTGGAAAACTACCTGTTCCGTGGCCA
ACACTTGTCACTACTTTCTCTTATGGTGTTCAATGCTTTTCCCGTTATCCGGATCACATGAAACGGCATG
ACTTTTTCAAGAGTGCCATGCCCGAAGGTTATGTACAGGAACGCACTATATCTTTCAAAGATGACGGGAA
CTACAAGACGCGTGCTGAAGTCAAGTTTGAAGGTGATACCCTTGTTAATCGTATCGAGTTAAAAGGTATT
GATTTTAAAGAAGATGGAAACATTCTCGGACACAAACTGGAGTACAACTATAACTCACACAATGTATACA
TCACGGCAGACAAACAAAAGAATGGAATCAAAGCTAACTTCAAAATTCGCCACAACATTGAAGATGGCTC
CGTTCAACTAGCAGACCATTATCAACAAAATACTCCAATTGGCGATGGCCCTGTCCTTTTACCAGACAAC
CATTACCTGTCCACACAATCTGCCCTTTCGAAAGATCCCAACGAAAAGCGTGACCACATGGTCCTTCTTG
AGTTTGTAACTGCTGCTGGGATTACACATGGCATGGATGAGCTCTACAAATAAGGATCCAAACTCGAGTA
AGGATCTCCAGGCATCAAATAAAACGAAAGGCTCAGTCGAAAGACTGGGCCTTTCGTTTTATCTGTTGTT
TGTCGGTGAACGCTCTCTACTAGAGTCACACTGGCTCACCTTCGGGTGGGCCTTTCTGCGTTTATACCTA
GGCTACAGCCGATAGTCTGGAACAGCGCACTTACGGGTTGCTGCGCAACCCAAGTGCTACCGGCGCGGCA
GCGTGACCCGTGTCGGCGGCTCCAACGGCTCGCCATCGTCCAGAAAACACGGCTCATCGGGCATCGGCAG
GCGCTGCTGCCCGCGCCGTTCCCATTCCTCCGTTTCGGTCAAGGCTGGCAGGTCTGGTTCCATGCCCGGA
ATGCCGGGCTGGCTGGGCGGCTCCTCGCCGGGGCCGGTCGGTAGTTGCTGCTCGCCCGGATACAGGGTCG
GGATGCGGCGCAGGTCGCCATGCCCCAACAGCGATTCGTCCTGGTCGTCGTGATCAACCACCACGGCGGC
ACTGAACACCGACAGGCGCAACTGGTCGCGGGGCTGGCCCCACGCCACGCGGTCATTGACCACGTAGGCC
AACACGGTGCCGGGGCCGTTGAGCTTCACGACGGAGATCCAGCGCTCGGCCACCAAGTCCTTGACTGCGT
ATTGGACCGTCCGCAAAGAACGTCCGATGAGCTTGGAAAGTGTCTTCTGGCTGACCACCACGGCGTTCTG
GTGGCCCATCTGCGCCACGAGGTGATGCAGCAGCATTGCCGCCGTGGGTTTCCTCGCAATAAGCCCGGCC
CACGCCTCATGCGCTTTGCGTTCCGTTTGCACCCAGTGACCGGGCTTGTTCTTGGCTTGAATGCCGATTT
CTCTGGACTGCGTGGCCATGCTTATCTCCATGCGGTAGGGGTGCCGCACGGTTGCGGCACCATGCGCAAT
CAGCTGCAACTTTTCGGCAGCGCGACAACAATTATGCGTTGCGTAAAAGTGGCAGTCAATTACAGATTTT
CTTTAACCTACGCAATGAGCTATTGCGGGGGGTGCCGCAATGAGCTGTTGCGTACCCCCCTTTTTTAAGT
TGTTGATTTTTAAGTCTTTCGCATTTCGCCCTATATCTAGTTCTTTGGTGCCCAAAGAAGGGCACCCCTG
CGGGGTTCCCCCACGCCTTCGGCGCGGCTCCCCCTCCGGCAAAAAGTGGCCCCTCCGGGGCTTGTTGATC
GACTGCGCGGCCTTCGGCCTTGCCCAAGGTGGCGCTGCCCCCTTGGAACCCCCGCACTCGCCGCCGTGAG
GCTCGGGGGGCAGGCGGGCGGGCTTCGCCCTTCGACTGCCCCCACTCGCATAGGCTTGGGTCGTTCCAGG
CGCGTCAAGGCCAAGCCGCTGCGCGGTCGCTGCGCGAGCCTTGACCCGCCTTCCACTTGGTGTCCAACCG
GCAAGCGAAGCGCGCAGGCCGCAGGCCGGAGGCACTAGTGCTTGGATTCTCACCAATAAAAAACGCCCGG
CGGCAACCGAGCGTTCTGAACAAATCCAGATGGAGTTCTGAGGTCATTACTGGATCTATCAACAGGAGTC
CAAGCGAGCTCGTAAACTTGGTCTGACAGTTACCAATGCTTAATCAGTGAGGCACCTATCTCAGCGATCT
GTCTATTTCGTTCATCCATAGTTGCCTGACTCCCCGTCGTGTAGATAACTACGATACGGGAGGGCTTACC
ATCTGGCCCCAGTGCTGCAATGATACCGCGAGACCCACGCTCACCGGCTCCAGATTTATCAGCAATAAAC
CAGCCAGCCGGAAGGGCCGAGCGCAGAAGTGGTCCTGCAACTTTATCCGCCTCCATCCAGTCTATTAATT
GTTGCCGGGAAGCTAGAGTAAGTAGTTCGCCAGTTAATAGTTTGCGCAACGTTGTTGCCATTGCTACAGG
CATCGTGGTGTCACGCTCGTCGTTTGGTATGGCTTCATTCAGCTCCGGTTCCCAACGATCAAGGCGAGTT
ACATGATCCCCCATGTTGTGCAAAAAAGCGGTTAGCTCCTTCGGTCCTCCGATCGTTGTCAGAAGTAAGT
TGGCCGCAGTGTTATCACTCATGGTTATGGCAGCACTGCATAATTCTCTTACTGTCATGCCATCCGTAAG
ATGCTTTTCTGTGACTGGTGAGTACTCAACCAAGTCATTCTGAGAATAGTGTATGCGGCGACCGAGTTGC
TCTTGCCCGGCGTCAATACGGGATAATACCGCGCCACATAGCAGAACTTTAAAAGTGCTCATCATTGGAA
AACGTTCTTCGGGGCGAAAACTCTCAAGGATCTTACCGCTGTTGAGATCCAGTTCGATGTAACCCACTCG
TGCACCCAACTGATCTTCAGCATCTTTTACTTTCACCAGCGTTTCTGGGTGAGCAAAAACAGGAAGGCAA
AATGCCGCAAAAAAGGGAATAAGGGCGACACGGAAATGTTGAATACTCATACTCTTCCTTTTTCAATATT
ATTGAAGCATTTATCAGGGTTATTGTCTCATGAGCGGATACATATTTGAATGTATTTAGAAAAATAAACA
AATAGGGGTTCCGCGCACATTTCCCCGAAAAGTGCCACCT
Features (pLannotate 1.2.2; 9 found; start..end, strand, type, name):
     10..1593    -  CDS            prpR: PRPR_ECOLI - Also known as yahP. Experimental evidence at protein level: Swiss-Prot protein existence level 1. Involved in the transcriptional regulation of the propionate catabolism operon. From Escherichia coli (strain K12).
   1857..2570    +  CDS            &alpha;GFP: &alpha;GFP is a basic (constitutively fluorescent) long stokes shift fluorescent protein published in 1996, derived from Aequorea victoria.
   2606..2677    +  terminator     rrnB T1 terminator: transcription terminator T1 from the E. coli rrnB gene
   2693..2720    +  terminator     T7Te terminator: phage T7 early transcription terminator
   2787..3449    -  CDS            pBBR1 Rep: replication protein for the broad-host-range plasmid pBBR1 from Bordetella bronchiseptica
   3450..4023    -  rep_origin     pBBR1 oriV (fragment): replication origin of the broad-host-range plasmid pBBR1 from Bordetella bronchiseptica; requires the pBBR1 Rep protein for replication
   4036..4130    -  terminator     lambda t0 terminator: transcription terminator from phage lambda
   4160..5020    -  CDS            AmpR: β-lactamase; bla; confers resistance to ampicillin, carbenicillin, and related antibiotics
   5021..5125    -  promoter       AmpR promoter: bla
