[The description below was written by a language model from this plasmid's Addgene catalogue record and pLannotate feature annotations shown in this document.]
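Description:
pBbB4a-GFP is a bacterial expression plasmid from the BglBrick (pBb) vector series, a synthetic biology platform of modular vectors in which origin, promoter system and resistance marker are combined in a standardised layout. The full sequence is 5,150 bp, consistent with a 4,433 bp backbone carrying a 717 bp GFP insert. It replicates from the broad-host-range pBBR1 origin, with the oriV fragment and its required pBBR1 Rep protein gene both annotated, and the record lists it as low copy. Selection is by ampicillin through a β-lactamase gene driven by its own bla promoter and followed by a lambda t0 terminator, which helps insulate the marker from neighbouring modules.

The payload is a synthetic GFP coding sequence, matched by the annotation software to an Aequorea victoria-derived GFP variant, placed under a promoter recorded as ProE. The promoter itself is not annotated in the feature table, but it presumably lies in the gap between GFP and the divergently oriented prpR gene. PrpR is the Escherichia coli transcriptional regulator of the propionate catabolism operon, so the arrangement points to a propionate-responsive expression system in which the regulator is carried on the same plasmid as the controlled gene; the record does not explicitly state the inducer. Transcription of GFP is stopped by tandem rrnB T1 and T7Te terminators.

In this vector family the fluorescent reporter serves as a readout for characterising promoter strength and induction behaviour and as a placeholder that can be exchanged for a gene of interest by restriction cloning. The construct suits tunable, low-copy expression in E. coli.
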