Addgene plasmid #35349: pBbB4a-GFP
Depositing lab: Jay Keasling. Depositing organization: University of California, Berkeley. Publication: BglBrick vectors and datasheets: A synthetic biology platform for gene expression. Lee TS, Krupa RA, Zhang F, Hajimorad M, Holtz WJ, Prasad N, Lee SK, Keasling JD. J Biol Eng. 2011 Sep 20;5:12. 10.1186/1754-1611-5-12 PubMed 21933410.
Backbone
  Vector backbone: pBb
  Backbone size w/o insert (bp): 4433
  Vector type: Bacterial Expression, Synthetic Biology
Growth in bacteria
  Bacterial resistance: Ampicillin, 100 μg/mL
  Growth temperature: 37°C
  Growth strain: DH5alpha
  Copy number: Low Copy
Gene/Insert
  Gene/Insert name: GFP (alt name: JBEI Part ID: JPUB_000115)
  Species: Synthetic
  Insert size (bp): 717
  Promoter: ProE
  Cloning method: Restriction Enzyme
  Sequencing primers: 5′ GFP-R; 3′ GFP-F
Terms and licenses: Academic/Nonprofit Terms; Industry Terms: Not Available to Industry
Depositor comments: JBEI Part ID: JPUB_000115; Origin: BBR1
How to cite: pBbB4a-GFP was a gift from Jay Keasling (Addgene plasmid # 35349 ; http://n2t.net/addgene:35349 ; RRID:Addgene_35349)
