>Addgene plasmid #35349 | pBbB4a-GFP | addgene partial sequence | sequence record 43699 | GFP-F 5'-GGTCCTTCTTGAGTTTGTAAC-3'
TAAGGATCCAAACTCGAGTAAGGATCTCCAGGCATCAAATAAAACGAAAGGCTCAGTCGAAAGACTGGGC
CTTTCGTTTTATCTGTTGTTTGTCGGTGAACGCTCTCTACTAGAGTCACACTGGCTCACCTTCGGGTGGG
CCTTTCTGCGTTTATACCTAGGCTACAGCCGATAGTCTGGAACAGCGCACTTACGGGTTGCTGCGCAACC
CAAGTGCTACCGGCGCGGCAGCGTGACCCGTGTCGGCGGCTCCAACGGCTCGCCATCGTCCAGAAAACAC
GGCTCATCGGGCATCGGCAGGCGCTGCTGCCCGCGCCGTTCCCATTCCTCCGTTTCGGTCAAGGCTGGCA
GGTCTGGTTCCATGCCCGGAATGCCGGGCTGGCTGGGCGGCTCCTCGCCGGGGCCGGTCGGTAGTTGCTG
CTCGCCCGGATACAGGGTCGGGATGCGGCGCAGGTCGCCATGCCCCAACAGCGATTCGTCCTGGTCGTCG
TGATCAACCACCACGGCGGCACTGAACACCGACAGGCGCAACTGGTCGCGGGGCTGGCCCCACGCCACGC
GGTCATTGACCACGTAGGCCAACACGGTGCCGGGGCCGTTGAGCTTCACGACGGAGATCCAGCGCTCGGC
CACCAAGTCCTTGACTGCGTATTGGACCGTCCGCAAAGAACGTCCGATGAGCTTGGAAAGTGTCTTCTGG
CTGACCACCACGGCGTTCTGGTGGCCCATCTGCGCCACGAGGTGATGCAGCAGC
