>Addgene plasmid #35349 | pBbB4a-GFP | addgene partial sequence | sequence record 43700 | GFP-R 5'-CCATCTAATTCAACAAGAATTGGGACAAC-3'
ATATGTATATCTCCTTCTTAAAAGATCTTTTGAATTCTTGTTATCAACTTGTTATTTGCGTTGATAAAGA
CAAAGCAAGGGGTGTGCCACAATTGCCTTAATAAAATTAAATGTTTAATTTCAATTTGTTAGAGATAAAG
TCATGAACTAATCCGCAAATATGCGTTTCAGTTAACGTTTCAGGCAATGTTTCACCGCGTTTCATTGCAA
CAATTATGAAACAAGACTAAACCCAATATTCGGTTTCTTAACTTTGCGGTGCGCTATGGCACATCCACCA
CGGCTTAATGACGACAAACCGGTTATCTGGACGGTATCTGTAACGCGCCTGTTCGAGCTGTTTCGCGATA
TCAGCCTTGAGTTTGATCACCTGGCGAACATTACCCCTATCCAGCTTGGCTTTGAAAAAGCGGTGACCTA
CATCCACAAGAAACTGGCAAACGAACGCTGTGACGCCATCATCGCCGCTGGATCTAACGGCGCGTACCTG
AAAAGCCGCCTGTCAGTGCCAGTTATTTTGATTAAACCGAGCGGCTACGATGTGTTACAGGCACTGGCAA
AAGCCGGAAAACTCACCTCTTCTATCGGCGTTGTCACTTATCAGGAAACTATTCCGGCACTGGTGGCGTT
TCAAAAAACCTTTAATTTGCGCCTCGATCAACGTAGCTACATTACCGAAGAAGACGCACGCGGGCAGATT
AACGAGCTAAAAGCTAACGGCACCGAAGCGGTGGTCGGCGCGGGGCTGATTACCGATCTGGCAGAAGAAG
CCGGAATGACCGGAATTTTTATCTATTCCGCCGCCACCGTGCG
